Addgene plasmid #207865: pYea5.1_Notch1-L24_sfGFP
Purpose: Yeast 2µ vector for expression of Suc2SP-Notch1-L24_100-sfGFP-GAL4
Depositing lab: Dieter Langosch. Depositing organization: Technische Universitaet Muenchen (TUM). Publication: Permissive Conformations of a Transmembrane Helix Allow Intramembrane Proteolysis by gamma-Secretase. Ortner M, Guschtschin-Schmidt N, Stelzer W, Muhle-Goll C, Langosch D. J Mol Biol. 2023 Aug 1;435(18):168218. doi: 10.1016/j.jmb.2023.168218. PubMed 37536392.
Backbone
  Vector backbone: pGBKT7 DNA-BD Vector
  Backbone manufacturer: Clontech #630443
  Backbone size w/o insert (bp): 6364
  Total vector size (bp): 10111
  Vector type: Bacterial Expression, Yeast Expression
  Selectable markers: TRP1
Growth in bacteria
  Bacterial resistance: Kanamycin, 50 μg/mL
  Growth temperature: 37°C
  Growth strain: DH5alpha
  Copy number: High Copy
Gene/Insert
  Gene/Insert name: Suc2SP-Notch1-L24_100-sfGFP-GAL4 fusion protein
  Species: H. sapiens (human), S. cerevisiae (budding yeast), Synthetic
  Insert size (bp): 3747
  Tag / fusion protein: Strep-TagII (C terminal on insert)
Terms and licenses: Academic/Nonprofit Terms; Industry Terms: Not Available to Industry
How to cite: pYea5.1_Notch1-L24_sfGFP was a gift from Dieter Langosch (Addgene plasmid # 207865 ; http://n2t.net/addgene:207865 ; RRID:Addgene_207865)
