[The description below was written by a language model from this plasmid's Addgene catalogue record and pLannotate feature annotations shown in this document.]
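Description:
pYea5.1_Notch1-L24_sfGFP is an E. coli–yeast shuttle plasmid of about 10.1 kb built on the pGBKT7 DNA-BD backbone. It is maintained episomally in Saccharomyces cerevisiae through the 2μ origin and selected by the TRP1 auxotrophic marker, which is driven by its own promoter. In bacteria it replicates at high copy from a ColE1/pUC-type origin and is selected with kanamycin through the Tn5 NeoR/KanR gene, expressed from an AmpR (bla) promoter. An f1 origin and several backbone remnants (lac promoter/operator, lacZα, lacI, rop, bom and ble fragments, and stray poly(A) signals) are also annotated.

The roughly 3.7 kb insert encodes a single chimeric protein, Suc2SP-Notch1-L24_100-sfGFP-GAL4, recorded as carrying a C-terminal Strep-tag II. In the feature table the cassette begins with the Ashbya gossypii TEF promoter. This is followed by a short invertase fragment, annotated as SUC3, that corresponds to the Suc2 signal peptide and would direct the fusion into the secretory pathway. An unannotated stretch of about 300 bp then precedes superfolder GFP and presumably holds the Notch1-derived segment. The record does not define the "L24" or "100" designations. The GAL4 coding sequence follows sfGFP, and the cassette ends with T7 and ADH1 terminators.

The associated publication concerns intramembrane proteolysis of a transmembrane helix by γ-secretase. The design therefore suggests a yeast cleavage reporter in which cutting of the membrane-anchored Notch1 segment would release sfGFP-GAL4 to activate GAL4-responsive genes, with sfGFP reporting expression or localisation. The record does not spell out this mechanism.
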