Features (pLannotate 1.2.2; 24 found; start..end, strand, type, name):
     30..373     +  promoter       TEF promoter: Ashbya gossypii TEF promoter
    399..455     +  CDS            SUC3 (fragment): INV3_YEASX - Protein inferred from homology: Swiss-Prot protein existence level 3. From Saccharomyces cerevisiae (Baker's yeast).
    762..1475    +  CDS            Superfolder GFP: Superfolder GFP is a basic (constitutively fluorescent) green fluorescent protein published in 2005, derived from Aequorea victoria. It is reported to be a very rapidly-maturing weak dimer.
   1470..4112    +  CDS            GAL4: GAL4_YEAST - Experimental evidence at protein level: Swiss-Prot protein existence level 1. This protein is a positive regulator for the gene expression of the galactose-induced genes such as GAL1, GAL2, GAL7, GAL10, and MEL1 which code for the enzymes used to convert galactose to glucose. It recognizes a 17 base pair sequence in (5'-CGGRNNRCYNYNCNCCG-3') the upstream activating sequence (UAS-G) of these genes. From Saccharomyces cerevisiae (strain ATCC 204508 / S288c) (Baker's yeast).
   4146..4193    +  terminator     T7 terminator: transcription terminator for bacteriophage T7 RNA polymerase
   4220..4407    +  terminator     ADH1 terminator: S. cerevisiae ADH1; transcription terminator for the S. cerevisiae alcohol dehydrogenase 1 (ADH1) gene
   4455..4471    -  protein_bind   lac operator: The lac repressor binds to the lac operator to inhibit transcription in E. coli. This inhibition can be relieved by adding lactose or isopropyl-β-D-thiogalactopyranoside (IPTG). lac repressor encoded by lacI
   4479..4509    -  promoter       lac promoter: promoter for the E. coli lac operon
   4524..4545    -  protein_bind   CAP binding site: CAP binding activates transcription in the presence of cAMP. E. coli catabolite activator protein
   4558..4650    -  CDS            lacI (fragment): lac repressor; lacI; The lac repressor binds to the lac operator to inhibit transcription in E. coli. This inhibition can be relieved by adding lactose or isopropyl-β-D-thiogalactopyranoside (IPTG).
   4833..5421    -  rep_origin     ori: high-copy-number ColE1/pMB1/pBR322/pUC origin of replication
   5643..5659    +  polyA_signal   bGH poly(A) signal (fragment): bovine growth hormone polyadenylation signal
   5750..5797    -  polyA_signal   HSV TK poly(A) signal: herpes simplex virus thymidine kinase polyadenylation signal (Cole and Stacy, 1985)
   5856..6008    -  CDS            ble (fragment): BLE_KLEPN - Experimental evidence at protein level: Swiss-Prot protein existence level 1. Binding protein with a strong affinity to the bleomycin family of antibiotics. Binds to CL990; an antimitotic-antibiotic compound. From Klebsiella pneumoniae.
   6029..6823    -  CDS            NeoR/KanR: aminoglycoside phosphotransferase from Tn5; aph(3')-II (or nptII); confers resistance to neomycin, kanamycin, and G418 (Geneticin®)
   6824..6928    -  promoter       AmpR promoter: bla
   6955..8297    -  rep_origin     2μ ori: yeast 2μ plasmid origin of replication
   8365..8400    +  CDS            rop (fragment): Rop protein, which maintains plasmids at low copy number; rop
   8502..8551    +  misc_feature   bom (fragment): basis of mobility region from pBR322
   8690..8837    +  promoter       TRP1 promoter: S. cerevisiae TRP1
   8838..9512    +  CDS            TRP1: phosphoribosylanthranilate isomerase, required for tryptophan biosynthesis; S. cerevisiae TRP1; yeast auxotrophic marker
   9563..9614    +  misc_feature   bom (fragment): basis of mobility region from pBR322
   9642..10070   -  rep_origin     f1 ori (sequence partly withheld): f1 bacteriophage origin of replication; arrow indicates direction of (+) strand synthesis
  10074..29      -  CDS            lacZα (fragment) (across the origin): LacZα fragment of β-galactosidase; lacZ fragment
>Addgene plasmid #207865 | pYea5.1_Notch1-L24_sfGFP | addgene full sequence | sequence record 417790 | Addgene NGS Result
CGGTGCGGGCCTCTTCGCTATTACGCCAGGACATGGAGGCCCAGAATACCCTCCTTGACAGTCTTGACGT
GCGCAGCTCAGGGGCATGATGTGACTGTCGCCCGTACATTTAGCCCATACATCCCCATGTATAATCATTT
GCATCCATACATTTTGATGGCCGCACGGCGCGAAGCAAAAATTACGGCTCCTCGCTGCAGACCTGCGAGC
AGGGAAACGCTCCCCTCACAGACGCGTTGAATTGTCCCCACGCCGCGCCCCTGTAGAGAAATATAAAAGG
TTAGGATTTGCCACTGAGGTTCTTCTTTCATATACTTCCTTTTAAAATCTTGCTAGGATACAGTTCTCAC
ATCACATCCGAACATAAACAACCAAGCTTGAAGCTAGCCTCCTGAAAGATGCTTTTGCAAGCATTCCTTT
TCCTTTTGGCTGGTTTTGCAGCCAAGATCTCTGCCGCATTGGCTAGTCTTGGTTCACTTAATATCCCGTA
CAAGATTGAAGCTGTGCAAAGCGAAACTGTTGAACCCCCACCGCCTGCTCAACTTCTCCTGTTACTATTG
TTACTATTATTATTGCTGTTACTGCTTTTATTGCTGTTGTTACTACTGCTTTTAAGAAAACGTCGTAGGC
AACATGGTCAGTTGTGGTTTCCTGAAGGCTTCAAAGTTTCTGAAGCTTCCAAAAAAAAGCGTAGAGAACC
GCTTGGTGAAGACAGCGTTGGCCTTAAACCACTTAAAAATGCTTCCGATGGGGCCGGTACCATGTCAAAA
GGTGAAGAATTATTTACAGGTGTAGTCCCTATTCTAGTGGAGTTAGATGGAGATGTCAATGGACATAAGT
TTTCCGTCAGGGGAGAGGGAGAGGGCGATGCCACAAATGGAAAGTTAACATTGAAGTTTATTTGTACAAC
GGGGAAGTTACCTGTGCCTTGGCCTACATTGGTAACAACTTTGACGTATGGAGTCCAATGTTTCTCAAGG
TATCCAGATCATATGAAGCAACATGATTTCTTTAAGTCGGCGATGCCTGAGGGCTATGTACAAGAGAGAA
CTATTTCCTTTAAGGATGATGGTACTTATAAGACGAGAGCAGAGGTGAAGTTTGAGGGTGATACGCTTGT
CAATAGGATTGAGTTGAAGGGGATAGATTTTAAGGAAGATGGCAATATCCTGGGCCATAAGTTGGAGTAC
AACTTTAATTCCCATAATGTCTATATTACTGCGGATAAGCAGAAGAATGGAATTAAGGCAAATTTCAAGA
TTAGGCATAATGTAGAGGATGGGAGTGTACAACTAGCAGATCATTATCAACAAAATACACCTATAGGCGA
TGGACCAGTCTTACTACCAGATAATCATTATTTATCCACACAAAGTGTCTTATCCAAGGACCCTAATGAG
AAGAGAGATCATATGGTCCTATTAGAGTTCGTGACGGCAGCAGGAATTACGCATGGTATGGATGAACTAA
TGAAGCTACTGAGCTCTATCGAACAAGCATGCGATATTTGCCGACTTAAAAAGCTCAAGTGCTCCAAAGA
AAAACCGAAGTGCGCCAAGTGTCTGAAGAACAACTGGGAGTGTCGCTACTCTCCCAAAACCAAAAGGTCT
CCGCTGACTAGGGCACATCTGACAGAAGTGGAATCAAGGCTAGAAAGACTGGAACAGCTATTTCTACTGA
TTTTTCCTCGAGAAGACCTTGACATGATTTTGAAAATGGATTCTTTACAGGATATAAAAGCATTGTTAAC
AGGATTATTTGTACAAGATAATGTGAATAAAGATGCCGTCACAGATAGATTGGCTTCAGTGGAGACTGAT
ATGCCTCTAACATTGAGACAGCATAGAATAAGTGCGACATCATCATCGGAAGAGAGTAGTAACAAAGGTC
AAAGACAGTTGACTGTATCGATTGACTCGGCAGCTCATCATGATAACTCCACAATTCCGTTGGATTTTAT
GCCCAGGGATGCTCTTCATGGATTTGATTGGTCTGAAGAGGATGACATGTCGGATGGCTTGCCCTTCCTG
AAAACGGACCCCAACAATAATGGGTTCTTTGGCGACGGTTCTCTCTTATGTATTCTTCGATCTATTGGCT
TTAAACCGGAAAATTACACGAACTCTAACGTTAACAGGCTCCCGACCATGATTACGGATAGATACACGTT
GGCTTCTAGATCCACAACATCCCGTTTACTTCAAAGTTATCTCAATAATTTTCACCCCTACTGCCCTATC
GTGCACTCACCGACGCTAATGATGTTGTATAATAACCAGATTGAAATCGCGTCGAAGGATCAATGGCAAA
TCCTTTTTAACTGCATATTAGCCATTGGAGCCTGGTGTATAGAGGGGGAATCTACTGATATAGATGTTTT
TTACTATCAAAATGCTAAATCTCATTTGACGAGCAAGGTCTTCGAGTCAGGTTCCATAATTTTGGTGACA
GCCCTACATCTTCTGTCGCGATATACACAGTGGAGGCAGAAAACAAATACTAGCTATAATTTTCACAGCT
TTTCCATAAGAATGGCCATATCATTGGGCTTGAATAGGGACCTCCCCTCGTCCTTCAGTGATAGCAGCAT
TCTGGAACAAAGACGCCGAATTTGGTGGTCTGTCTACTCTTGGGAGATCCAATTGTCCCTGCTTTATGGT
CGATCCATCCAGCTTTCTCAGAATACAATCTCCTTCCCTTCTTCTGTCGACGATGTGCAGCGTACCACAA
CAGGTCCCACCATATATCATGGCATCATTGAAACAGCAAGGCTCTTACAAGTTTTCACAAAAATCTATGA
ACTAGACAAAACAGTAACTGCAGAAAAAAGTCCTATATGTGCAAAAAAATGCTTGATGATTTGTAATGAG
ATTGAGGAGGTTTCGAGACAGGCACCAAAGTTTTTACAAATGGATATTTCCACCACCGCTCTAACCAATT
TGTTGAAGGAACACCCTTGGCTATCCTTTACAAGATTCGAACTGAAGTGGAAACAGTTGTCTCTTATCAT
TTATGTATTAAGAGATTTTTTCACTAATTTTACCCAGAAAAAGTCACAACTAGAACAGGATCAAAATGAT
CATCAAAGTTATGAAGTTAAACGATGCTCCATCATGTTAAGCGATGCAGCACAAAGAACTGTTATGTCTG
TAAGTAGCTATATGGACAATCATAATGTCACCCCATATTTTGCCTGGAATTGTTCTTATTACTTGTTCAA
TGCAGTCCTAGTACCCATAAAGACTCTACTCTCAAACTCAAAATCGAATGCTGAGAATAACGAGACCGCA
CAATTATTACAACAAATTAACACTGTTCTGATGCTATTAAAAAAACTGGCCACTTTTAAAATCCAGACTT
GTGAAAAATACATTCAAGTACTGGAAGAGGTATGTGCGCCGTTTCTGTTATCACAGTGTGCAATCCCATT
ACCGCATATCAGTTATAACAATAGTAATGGTAGCGCCATTAAAAATATTGTCGGTTCTGCAACTATCGCC
CAATACCCTACTCTTCCGGAGGAAAATGTCAACAATATCAGTGTTAAATATGTTTCTCCTGGCTCAGTAG
GGCCTTCACCTGTGCCATTGAAATCAGGAGCAAGTTTCAGTGATCTAGTCAAGCTGTTATCTAACCGTCC
ACCCTCTCGTAACTCTCCAGTGACAATACCAAGAAGCACACCTTCGCATCGCTCAGTCACGCCTTTTCTA
GGGCAACAGCAACAGCTGCAATCATTAGTGCCACTGACCCCGTCTGCTTTGTTTGGTGGCGCCAATTTTA
ATCAAAGTGGGAATATTGCTGATAGCTCATTGTCCTTCACTTTCACTAACAGTAGCAACGGTCCGAACCT
CATAACAACTCAAACAAATTCTCAAGCGCTTTCACAACCAATTGCCTCCTCTAACGTTCATGATAACTTC
ATGAATAATGAAATCACGGCTAGTAAAATTGATGATGGTAATAATTCAAAACCACTGTCACCTGGTTGGA
CGGACCAAACTGCGTATAACGCGTTTGGAATCACTACAGGGATGTTTAATACCACTACAATGGATGATGT
ATATAACTATCTATTCGATGATGAAGATACCCCACCAAACCCAAAAAAAGAGTCCGCATGGAGTCATCCG
CAATTCGAAAAATAACTAGCATAACCCCTTGGGGCCTCTAAACGGGTCTTGAGGGGTTTTTTGCGCGCTT
GCAGCCAAGCTAATTCCGGGCGAATTTCTTATGATTTATGATTTTTATTATTAAATAAGTTATAAAAAAA
ATAAGTGTATACAAATTTTAAAGTGACTCTTAGGTTTTAAAACGAAAATTCTTATTCTTGAGTAACTCTT
TCCTGTAGGTCAGGTTGCTTTCTCAGGTATAGCATGAGGTCGCTCTTATTGACCACACCTCTACCGGCAT
GCAAGCTTGGCGTAATCATGGTCATAGCTGTTTCCTGTGTGAAATTGTTATCCGCTCACAATTCCACACA
ACATACGAGCCGGAAGCATAAAGTGTAAAGCCTGGGGTGCCTAATGAGTGAGCTAACTCACATTAATTGC
GTTGCGCTCACTGCCCGCTTTCCAGTCGGGAAACCTGTCGTGCCAGCTGCATTAATGAATCGGCCAACGC
GCGGGGAGAGGCGGTTTGCGTATTGGGCGCTCTTCCGCTTCCTCGCTCACTGACTCGCTGCGCTCGGTCG
TTCGGCTGCGGCGAGCGGTATCAGCTCACTCAAAGGCGGTAATACGGTTATCCACAGAATCAGGGGATAA
CGCAGGAAAGAACATGTGAGCAAAAGGCCAGCAAAAGGCCAGGAACCGTAAAAAGGCCGCGTTGCTGGCG
TTTTTCCATAGGCTCCGCCCCCCTGACGAGCATCACAAAAATCGACGCTCAAGTCAGAGGTGGCGAAACC
CGACAGGACTATAAAGATACCAGGCGTTTCCCCCTGGAAGCTCCCTCGTGCGCTCTCCTGTTCCGACCCT
GCCGCTTACCGGATACCTGTCCGCCTTTCTCCCTTCGGGAAGCGTGGCGCTTTCTCATAGCTCACGCTGT
AGGTATCTCAGTTCGGTGTAGGTCGTTCGCTCCAAGCTGGGCTGTGTGCACGAACCCCCCGTTCAGCCCG
ACCGCTGCGCCTTATCCGGTAACTATCGTCTTGAGTCCAACCCGGTAAGACACGACTTATCGCCACTGGC
AGCAGCCACTGGTAACAGGATTAGCAGAGCGAGGTATGTAGGCGGTGCTACAGAGTTCTTGAAGTGGTGG
CCTAACTACGGCTACACTAGAAGAACAGTATTTGGTATCTGCGCTCTGCTGAAGCCAGTTACCTTCGGAA
AAAGAGTTGGTAGCTCTTGATCCGGCAAACAAACCACCGCTGGTAGCGGTGGTTTTTTTGTTTGCAAGCA
GCAGATTACGCGCAGAAAAAAAGGATCTCAAGAAGATCCTTTGATCTTTTCTACGGGGTCTGACGCTCAG
TGGAACGAAAACTCACGTTAAGGGATTTTGGTCATGAGATTATCAAAAAGGATCTTCACCTAGATCCTTT
TAAATTAAAAATGAAGTTTTAAATCAATCTAAAGTATATATGAGTAACCTGAGGCTATGGCAGGGCCTGC
CGCCCCGACGTTGGCTGCGAGCCCTGGGCCTTCACCCGAACTTGGGGGGTGGGGTGGGGAAAAGGAAGAA
ACGCGGGCGTATTGGCCCCAATGGGGTCTCGGTGGGGTATCGACAGAGTGCCAGCCCTGGGACCGAACCC
CGCGTTTATGAACAAACGACCCAACACCGTGCGTTTTATTCTGTCTTTTTATTGCCGTCATAGCGCGGGT
TCCTTCCGGTATTGTCTCCTTCCGTGTTTCAGTTAGCCTCCCCCTAGGGTGGGCGAAGAACTCCAGCATG
AGATCCCCGCGCTGGAGGATCATCCAGCCGGCGTCCCGGAAAACGATTCCGAAGCCCAACCTTTCATAGA
AGGCGGCGGTGGAATCGAAATCTCGTGATGGCAGGTTGGGCGTCGCTTGGTCGGTCATTTCGAACCCCAG
AGTCCCGCTCAGAAGAACTCGTCAAGAAGGCGATAGAAGGCGATGCGCTGCGAATCGGGAGCGGCGATAC
CGTAAAGCACGAGGAAGCGGTCAGCCCATTCGCCGCCAAGCTCTTCAGCAATATCACGGGTAGCCAACGC
TATGTCCTGATAGCGGTCCGCCACACCCAGCCGGCCACAGTCGATGAATCCAGAAAAGCGGCCATTTTCC
ACCATGATATTCGGCAAGCAGGCATCGCCATGAGTCACGACGAGATCCTCGCCGTCGGGCATGCTCGCCT
TGAGCCTGGCGAACAGTTCGGCTGGCGCGAGCCCCTGATGCTCTTCGTCCAGATCATCCTGATCGACAAG
ACCGGCTTCCATCCGAGTACGTGCTCGCTCGATGCGATGTTTCGCTTGGTGGTCGAATGGGCAGGTAGCC
GGATCAAGCGTATGCAGCCGCCGCATTGCATCAGCCATGATGGATACTTTCTCGGCAGGAGCAAGGTGAG
ATGACAGGAGATCCTGCCCCGGCACTTCGCCCAATAGCAGCCAGTCCCTTCCCGCTTCAGTGACAACGTC
GAGCACAGCTGCGCAAGGAACGCCCGTCGTGGCCAGCCACGATAGCCGCGCTGCCTCGTCTTGCAGTTCA
TTCAGGGCACCGGACAGGTCGGTCTTGACAAAAAGAACCGGGCGCCCCTGCGCTGACAGCCGGAACACGG
CGGCATCAGAGCAGCCGATTGTCTGTTGTGCCCAGTCATAGCCGAATAGCCTCTCCACCCAAGCGGCCGG
AGAACCTGCGTGCAATCCATCTTGTTCAATCATACTCTTCCTTTTTCAATATTATTGAAGCATTTATCAG
GGTTATTGTCTCATGAGCGGATACATATTTGAATGTATTTAGAAAAATAAACAAATAGGGGTTCCGCGCA
CATTTCCCCGAAAAGTGCCACCTGAACGAAGCATCTGTGCTTCATTTTGTAGAACAAAAATGCAACGCGA
GAGCGCTAATTTTTCAAACAAAGAATCTGAGCTGCATTTTTACAGAACAGAAATGCAACGCGAAAGCGCT
ATTTTACCAACGAAGAATCTGTGCTTCATTTTTGTAAAACAAAAATGCAACGCGAGAGCGCTAATTTTTC
AAACAAAGAATCTGAGCTGCATTTTTACAGAACAGAAATGCAACGCGAGAGCGCTATTTTACCAACAAAG
AATCTATACTTCTTTTTTGTTCTACAAAAATGCATCCCGAGAGCGCTATTTTTCTAACAAAGCATCTTAG
ATTACTTTTTTTCTCCTTTGTGCGCTCTATAATGCAGTCTCTTGATAACTTTTTGCACTGTAGGTCCGTT
AAGGTTAGAAGAAGGCTACTTTGGTGTCTATTTTCTCTTCCATAAAAAAAGCCTGACTCCACTTCCCGCG
TTTACTGATTACTAGCGAAGCTGCGGGTGCATTTTTTCAAGATAAAGGCATCCCCGATTATATTCTATAC
CGATGTGGATTGCGCATACTTTGTGAACAGAAAGTGATAGCGTTGATGATTCTTCATTGGTCAGAAAATT
ATGAACGGTTTCTTCTATTTTGTCTCTATATACTACGTATAGGAAATGTTTACATTTTCGTATTGTTTTC
GATTCACTCTATGAATAGTTCTTACTACAATTTTTTTGTCTAAAGAGTAATACTAGAGATAAACATAAAA
AATGTAGAGGTCGAGTTTAGATGCAAGTTCAAGGAGCGAAAGGTGGATGGGTAGGTTATATAGGGATATA
GCACAGAGATATATAGCAAAGAGATACTTTTGAGCAATGTTTGTGGAAGCGGTATTCGCAATATTTTAGT
AGCTCGTTACAGTCCGGTGCGTTTTTGGTTTTTTGAAAGTGCGTCTTCAGAGCGCTTTTGGTTTTCAAAA
GCGCTCTGAAGTTCCTATACTTTCTAGAGAATAGGAACTTCGGAATAGGAACTTCAAAGCGTTTCCGAAA
ACGAGCGCTTCCGAAAATGCAACGCGAGCTGCGCACATACAGCTCACTGTTCACGTCGCACCTATATCTG
CGTGTTGCCTGTATATATATATACATGAGAAGAACGGCATAGTGCGTGTTTATGCTTAAATGCGTACTTA
TATGCGTCTATTTATGTAGGATGAAAGGTAGTCTAGTACCTCCTGTGATATTATCCCATTCCATGCGGGG
TATCGTATGCTTCCTTCAGCACTACCCTTTAGCTGTTCTATATGCTGCCACTCCTCAATTGGATTAGTCT
CATCCTTCAATGCTATCATTTCCTTTGATATTGGATCATACTAAGAAACCATTATTATCATGACATTAAC
CTATAAAAATAGGCGTATCACGAGGCCCTTTCGTCTCGCGCGTTTCGGTGATGACGGTGAAAACCTCTGA
CACATGCAGCTCCCGGAGACGGTCACAGCTTGTCTGTAAGCGGATGCCGGGAGCAGACAAGCCCGTCAGG
GCGCGTCAGCGGGTGTTGGCGGGTGTCGGGGCTGGCTTAACTATGCGGCATCAGAGCAGATTGTACTGAG
AGTGCACCATAGATCAACGACATTACTATATATATAATATAGGAAGCATTTAATAGAACAGCATCGTAAT
ATATGTGTACTTTGCAGTTATGACGCCAGATGGCAGTAGTGGAAGATATTCTTTATTGAAAAATAGCTTG
TCACCTTACGTACAATCTTGATCCGGAGCTTTTCTTTTTTTGCCGATTAAGAATTAATTCGGTCGAAAAA
AGAAAAGGAGAGGGCCAAGAGGGAGGGCATTGGTGACTATTGAGCACGTGAGTATACGTGATTAAGCACA
CAAAGGCAGCTTGGAGTATGTCTGTTATTAATTTCACAGGTAGTTCTGGTCCATTGGTGAAAGTTTGCGG
CTTGCAGAGCACAGAGGCCGCAGAATGTGCTCTAGATTCCGATGCTGACTTGCTGGGTATTATATGTGTG
CCCAATAGAAAGAGAACAATTGACCCGGTTATTGCAAGGAAAATTTCAAGTCTTGTAAAAGCATATAAAA
ATAGTTCAGGCACTCCGAAATACTTGGTTGGCGTGTTTCGTAATCAACCTAAGGAGGATGTTTTGGCTCT
GGTCAATGATTACGGCATTGATATCGTCCAACTGCATGGAGATGAGTCGTGGCAAGAATACCAAGAGTTC
CTCGGTTTGCCAGTTATTAAAAGACTCGTATTTCCAAAAGACTGCAACATACTACTCAGTGCAGCTTCAC
AGAAACCTCATTCGTTTATTCCCTTGTTTGATTCAGAAGCAGGTGGGACAGGTGAACTTTTGGATTGGAA
CTCGATTTCTGACTGGGTTGGAAGGCAAGAGAGCCCCGAAAGCTTACATTTTATGTTAGCTGGTGGACTG
ACGCCAGAAAATGTTGGTGATGCGCTTAGATTAAATGGCGTTATTGGTGTTGATGTAAGCGGAGGTGTGG
AGACAAATGGTGTAAAAGACTCTAACAAAATAGCAAATTTCGTCAAAAATGCTAAGAAATAGGTTATTAC
TGAGTAGTATTTATTTAAGTATTGTTTGTGCACTTGCCGATCTATGCGGTGTGAAATACCGCACAGATGC
GTAAGGAGAAAATACCGCATCAGGAAATTGTAAGCGTTAATATTTTGTTAAAATTCGCGTTAAATTTTTG
TTAAATCAGCTCATTTTTTAACCAATAGGCCGAAATCGGCAAAATCCCTTATAAATCAAAAGAATAGACC
GAGATAGGGT
[37 nt withheld, positions 9741-9777]
AAAGAACGTGGACTCCAACGTCAAAGG
[49 nt withheld, positions 9805-9853]
T
[91 nt withheld, positions 9855-9945]
G
[124 nt withheld, positions 9947-10070]
CCATTCGCCATTCAGGCTGCGCAACTGTTGGGAAGGGCGAT
